>Addgene plasmid #68869 | pENTR3c GW CHD5 | addgene partial sequence | sequence record 122406 | pENTR-F 5'-CTACAAACTCTTCCTGTTAGTTAG-3'
GGCCAATATGATTTTTTTTGACTGATAGTGACCTGTTCGTTGCAACAAATTGATAAGCAATGCTTTTTTA
TAATGCCAACTTTGTACAAAAAAGCAGGCATCTTTAAAGGAACCAATTCAGTCGACTGGATCCGGTACCG
AATTCATGCGGGGCCCAGTGGGCACCGAGGAGGAGCTGCCGCGGCTGTTCGCCGAGGAGATGGAGAATGA
GGACGAGATGTCAGAAGAAGAAGATGGTGGTCTTGAAGCCTTCGATGACTTTTTCCCTGTGGAGCCCGTG
AGCCTTCCTAAGAAGAAGAAACCCAAGAAGCTCAAGGAAAACAAGTGTAAAGGGAAGCGGAAGAAGAAAG
AGGGGAGCAATGATGAGCTATCAGAGAATGAAGAGGATCTGGAAGAGAAGTCGGAGAGTGAAGGCAGTGA
CTACTCCCCGAATAAAAAGAAGAAGAAGAAACTCAAGGACAAGAAGGAGAAAAAAGCCAAGCGAAAAAAG
AAGGATGAGGATGAGGATGATAATGATGATGGATGCTTAAAGGAGCCCAAGTCCTCGGGGCAGCTCATGG
CCGAGTGGGGCCTGGACGACGTGGACTACCTGTTCTCGGAGGAGGATTACCACACGCTGACCAACTACAA
GGCCTTCAGCCAGTTCCTCAGGCCACTCATTGCCAAGAAGAACCCGAAGATCCCCATGTCCAAAATGATG
ACCGTCCTGGGTGCCAAGTGGCGGGAGTTCAGCGCCAACAACCCCTTCAAGGGCAGCTCCGCGGCAGCAG
CGGCGGCGGCGGTGGCTGCGGCTGTAGAGACGGTCACCATCTCCCCTCCGCTAGCCGTCAGCCCCCCGCA
GGTGCCCCAGCCTGTGCCTATCCGCAAGGCCAAGACCAAGGAGGGCAAAGGGCCTGGAGTGAGGAA
