>Addgene plasmid #68869 | pENTR3c GW CHD5 | addgene partial sequence | sequence record 122407 | pENTR-R 5'-ATGGCTCATAACACCCCTTG-3'
GACAGTTTTATTGTTCATGATGATATATTTTTATCTTGTGCAATGTAACATCAGAGATTTTGAGACACGG
GCCAGAGCTGCAGCTGGATGGCAAATAATGATTTTATTTTGACTGATAGTGACCTGTTCGTTGCAACAAA
TTGATAAGCAATGCTTTCTTATAATGCCAACTTTGTACAAGAAAGCTGGGTCTAGATATCTCGAGTGCGG
CCGCAAGCTTCTAGATATCGGTCACATAGGGCCCCAGGGGCATCTGGTTGTAGTTGACAATCCCTCCCGG
TCCAGGGCCCCGGAAGTTGGGCCCAAAGTTGTTGCTGTACATCTGGGAGGAGCCGAAAGCGCCCTGCTGG
ATGGTGGGGTCCCCGGCGCGGTTGGTCAGGCGGCTCAGGATGCTGCGCTCCGACATCTGCAGCCGGGCGG
CCACCGGGGGGATGCGGGACAGCATGGATGGCAGCCGGGTCACGTCGGCCTTCATGTCGCTCAGCAGCTC
CTCCAGCTGGTTCAGGACCTTGTGCAGGACGGCATTGGCAGGCTTGTTCCCAGCAAGGGACTCCTTGGAC
AGGTGCTGGTGGCTCTCGGCGAGGCACTCCACTTCAGCCAGGCGGGCGTTGAGGGCCATGGCGGGGTGGT
TGGGGTCCTGCGTCATGTTCAGGTACGCGGCCCTCCGGAGCTGCTCCTCAATGACCAACGCCTGCTCCAG
CAGCTTAAACCTGCGGGCCAGGAACTTGTTCTTCATCTCCAGGTAGTTGCCCTTGTGGACCTCAGACTTG
AAGGGCTCGTTGAGGATCATGTACCGTGGGTCATTCTGGATGTCCTGCCAGCGGGCGTAGCCGTGCGTCA
CGATGCCCGCCAGCAGCCAGTAGTCATGGCGCCGGTGCCAGATGTCGTAGATTTTCCCAGAGGATACAGC
AGCCCGCTCCTCGTTCTGCCACAGCGTGTGCAACTCCGTGAAGCCCCCGTCCGCGATGTTGAAA
