[The description below was written by a language model from this plasmid's Addgene catalogue record.]
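Description:
pENTR3c GW CHD5 is a Gateway entry clone built on the commercial pENTR3c backbone and carrying the human CHD5 gene, which encodes chromodomain helicase DNA-binding protein 5, a chromatin remodeller. It is a bacterial cloning and shuttle plasmid, not an expression construct: the record explicitly lists no promoter for the insert, so CHD5 is not expected to be expressed from this plasmid. It is propagated in standard E. coli cloning strains under kanamycin selection. The copy number is recorded as unknown, and no feature table is provided, so the origin of replication and other backbone elements are not documented here.

As an entry vector, its role is to serve as the donor in Gateway recombinational cloning. In pENTR-type vectors, the insert generally sits between attL recombination sites, allowing an LR reaction to move the coding sequence in a defined orientation and reading frame into any compatible attR-containing destination vector. The destination vector then supplies the promoter, any epitope or fluorescent tags, and the selection markers suited to the intended host. This makes one verified CHD5 clone reusable across multiple expression contexts, such as mammalian, viral or bacterial systems.

The record does not say how the insert was cloned, whether it is the full-length open reading frame, which isoform it represents, or whether a stop codon or any tag is present. These points matter when choosing N- or C-terminal fusion destination vectors. The associated publication concerns the role of CHD5 in neurogenesis and its dual function in facilitating gene expression and Polycomb-mediated repression, which suggests the clone was used to generate CHD5 expression constructs for that work.
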