Addgene plasmid #68869: pENTR3c GW CHD5
Purpose: GW entry vector for CHD5
Depositing lab: Adrian Bracken. Depositing organization: Trinity College Dublin. Publication: CHD5 is required for neurogenesis and has a dual role in facilitating gene expression and polycomb gene repression. Egan CM, Nyman U, Skotte J, Streubel G, Turner S, O'Connell DJ, Rraklli V, Dolan MJ, Chadderton N, Hansen K, Farrar GJ, Helin K, Holmberg J, Bracken AP. Dev Cell. 2013 Aug 12;26(3):223-36. doi: 10.1016/j.devcel.2013.07.008. PubMed 23948251.
Backbone
  Vector backbone: pENTR3c
  Backbone manufacturer: Invitrogen
  Vector type: Entry vector
Growth in bacteria
  Bacterial resistance: Kanamycin, 50 μg/mL
  Growth temperature: 37°C
  Growth strain: DH5alpha
  Copy number: Unknown
Gene/Insert
  Gene/Insert name: CHD5
  Species: H. sapiens (human)
  Entrez Gene: CHD5 (a.k.a. CHD-5)
  Promoter: none
  Cloning method: Unknown
  Sequencing primers: 5′ pENTR-F; 3′ pENTR-R
Terms and licenses: Academic/Nonprofit Terms; Industry Terms: Not Available to Industry
How to cite: pENTR3c GW CHD5 was a gift from Adrian Bracken (Addgene plasmid # 68869 ; http://n2t.net/addgene:68869 ; RRID:Addgene_68869)
